Addgene plasmid #227966: pENTR-NbmiR482aTS-B/c
Purpose: Entry plasmid with NbmiR482aTS and a ccdB cassette flanked with two inverted BsaI restriction sites. Allows the high throughput cloning of cloning inserts flanked with compatible 4-nt overhangs.
Depositing lab: Alberto Carbonell. Depositing organization: Instituto de Biologia Molecular y Celular de Plantas. Publication: Syn-tasiR-VIGS: virus-based targeted RNAi in plants by synthetic trans-acting small interfering RNAs derived from minimal precursors. Cisneros AE, Alarcia A, Llorens-Gamez JJ, Puertes A, Juarez-Molina M, Primc A, Carbonell A. Nucleic Acids Res. 2025 Feb 27;53(5):gkaf183. doi: 10.1093/nar/gkaf183. PubMed 40105245.
Backbone
  Vector backbone: pENTR
  Backbone size w/o insert (bp): 2617
  Total vector size (bp): 4086
Growth in bacteria
  Bacterial resistance: Chloramphenicol and Kanamycin, 25 & 50 μg/mL
  Growth temperature: 37°C
  Growth strain: ccdB Survival
  Copy number: High Copy
Gene/Insert 1
  Gene/Insert name: B/c
  Insert size (bp): 1469
  Promoter: None
  Cloning method: Golden Gate
  Sequencing primers: 5′ M13-Forward; 3′ M13-Reverse
Gene/Insert 2
  Gene/Insert name: NbmiR482aTS (alt name: Nicotiana benthamiana microRNA 482a target site)
  Species: Nicotiana benthamiana
  Promoter: None
  Cloning method: Golden Gate
  Sequencing primers: 5′ M13-Forward; 3′ M13-Reverse
Terms and licenses: Academic/Nonprofit Terms; Industry Terms: Not Available to Industry
Depositor comments: Please visit https://doi.org/10.1101/2024.12.18.629176 for bioRxiv preprint.
How to cite: pENTR-NbmiR482aTS-B/c was a gift from Alberto Carbonell (Addgene plasmid # 227966 ; http://n2t.net/addgene:227966 ; RRID:Addgene_227966)
