[The description below was written by a language model from this plasmid's Addgene catalogue record and pLannotate feature annotations shown in this document.]
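Description:
pENTR-NbmiR482aTS-B/c is a 4,086 bp Gateway entry vector built on a pENTR backbone and designed as a recipient for high-throughput Golden Gate cloning of small inserts. It replicates in E. coli from a high-copy ColE1/pUC-type origin and carries a kanamycin resistance gene (aph(3')-Ia) on the backbone. rrnB T1 and T2 terminators lie upstream of the cloning region to insulate it from read-through transcription, and a T7 promoter lies just outside the distal att site. Because the plasmid contains an active ccdB toxin gene, it is maintained in a ccdB-tolerant strain under combined chloramphenicol and kanamycin selection.

The payload sits between the attL1 and attL2 recombination sites and has no promoter of its own. It consists of the Nicotiana benthamiana microRNA 482a target site (NbmiR482aTS) and the roughly 1.5 kb "B/c" cassette. The cassette holds a chloramphenicol acetyltransferase gene with lac UV5 and cat promoter elements, a ccdA fragment and ccdB, and is flanked by two inverted BsaI sites. BsaI digestion excises the cassette and leaves 4-nt overhangs, so inserts with compatible ends can be ligated next to the target site. Loss of ccdB gives counter-selection against uncut vector in standard strains. The finished unit can then be moved by LR recombination into a destination vector that supplies expression signals.

The associated publication concerns synthetic trans-acting siRNAs made from minimal precursors for targeted RNAi in plants, which suggests the miR482a site serves as the trigger for such precursors. The target site and BsaI sites are not annotated in either feature table. The two sequence records also differ in the orientation of the att-flanked segment: the attL1/attL2 labels are swapped and the cassette lies on opposite strands.
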