Features (pLannotate 1.2.2; 14 found; start..end, strand, type, name):
    121..213     +  CDS            lacI (fragment): lac repressor; lacI; The lac repressor binds to the lac operator to inhibit transcription in E. coli. This inhibition can be relieved by adding lactose or isopropyl-β-D-thiogalactopyranoside (IPTG).
    268..295     -  terminator     rrnB T2 terminator: transcription terminator T2 from the E. coli rrnB gene
    427..470     +  terminator     rrnB T1 terminator: Escherichia coli rrnB; transcription terminator T1 from the E. coli rrnB gene
    517..553     -  CDS            lacZα (fragment): LacZα fragment of β-galactosidase; lacZ fragment
    569..668     +  protein_bind   attL2: mutant version of attL; recombination site for the Gateway® LR reaction LR Clonase™
    743..1045    -  CDS            ccdB: CCDB_ECOLI - Also known as G, letB, letD. Experimental evidence at protein level: Swiss-Prot protein existence level 1. Toxic component of a type II toxin-antitoxin (TA) system, functioning in plasmid maintainence. Responsible for the post- segregational killing (PSK) of plasmid-free cells, also referred to as a plasmid addiction system. Half-life of over 2 hours. Cell killing by CcdB is accompanied by filamentation, defects in chromosome and plasmid segregation, defects in cell division, formation of anucleate cells, decreased DNA synthesis and plasmid loss. Interferes with the activity of DN
   1050..1208    -  CDS            ccdA (fragment): CCDA_ECO57 - Also known as H, letA. Experimental evidence at protein level: Swiss-Prot protein existence level 1. Antitoxin component of a type II toxin-antitoxin (TA) system which inhibits the post-segregational killing (PSK) of plasmid-free cells, also referred to as a plasmid addiction system. Binds to and blocks the activity of CcdB; will also remove bound CcdB protein from the CcdB-GyrA complex by forming a CcdA-CcdB complex, a process termed rejuvenation. Functions as a transcriptional corepressor for the ccdAB operon, repression also requires CcdB (By similarity). From Escherichia coli
   1390..2046    -  CDS            cat: CAT_ECOLX - Experimental evidence at protein level: Swiss-Prot protein existence level 1. This enzyme is an effector of chloramphenicol resistance in bacteria. From Escherichia coli. This protein is used as a marker in many commonly used cloning vectors, such as pACYC184.
   2047..2076    -  promoter       cat promoter (fragment): promoter of the E. coli cat gene encoding chloramphenicol acetyltransferase
   2100..2130    -  promoter       lac UV5 promoter: E. coli lac promoter with an "up" mutation
   2211..2310    -  protein_bind   attL1: mutant version of attL; recombination site for the Gateway® LR reaction LR Clonase™
   2328..2346    -  promoter       T7 promoter: promoter for bacteriophage T7 RNA polymerase
   2480..3289    +  CDS            KanR: aminoglycoside phosphotransferase; aph(3')-Ia; confers resistance to kanamycin in bacteria or G418 (Geneticin®) in eukaryotes
   3436..4024    +  rep_origin     ori: high-copy-number ColE1/pMB1/pBR322/pUC origin of replication
>Addgene plasmid #227966 | pENTR-NbmiR482aTS-B/c | addgene full sequence | sequence record 454832 | Addgene NGS Result
CTTTCCTGCGTTATCCCCTGATTCTGTGGATAACCGTATTACCGCCTTTGAGTGAGCTGATACCGCTCGC
CGCAGCCGAACGACCGAGCGCAGCGAGTCAGTGAGCGAGGAAGCGGAAGAGCGCCCAATACGCAAACCGC
CTCTCCCCGCGCGTTGGCCGATTCATTAATGCAGCTGGCACGACAGGTTTCCCGACTGGAAAGCGGGCAG
TGAGCGCAACGCAATTAATACGCGTACCGCTAGCCAGGAAGAGTTTGTAGAAACGCAAAAAGGCCATCCG
TCAGGATGGCCTTCTGCTTAGTTTGATGCCTGGCAGTTTATGGCGGGCGTCCTGCCCGCCACCCTCCGGG
CCGTTGCTTCACAACGTTCAAATCCGCTCCCGGCGGATTTGTCCTACTCAGGAGAGCGTTCACCGACAAA
CAACAGATAAAACGAAAGGCCCAGTCTTCCGACTGAGCCTTTCGTTTTATTTGATGCCTGGCAGTTCCCT
ACTCTCGCGTTAACGCTAGCATGGATGTTTTCCCAGTCACGACGTTGTAAAACGACGGCCAGTCTTAAGC
TCGGGCCCCAAATAATGATTTTATTTTGACTGATAGTGACCTGTTCGTTGCAACAAATTGATAAGCAATG
CTTTCTTATAATGCCAACTTTGTACAAGAAAGCTGGGTCGGCGCGCCCACCCTTAATGCCGATGAGACCG
TCGAGGTGCAGACTGGCTGTGTATAAGGGAGCCTGACATTTATATTCCCCAGAACATCAGGTTAATGGCG
TTTTTGATGTCATTTTCGCGGTGGCTGAGATCAGCCACTTCTTCCCCGATAACGGAAACCGGCACACTGG
CCATATCGGTGGTCATCATGCGCCAGCTTTCATCCCCGATATGCACCACCGGGTAAAGTTCACGGGAGAC
TTTATCTGACAGCAGACGTGCACTGGCCAGGGGGATCACCATCCGTCGGCCGGGCGTGTCAATAATATCA
CTCTGTACATCCACAAACAGACGATAACGGCTCTCTCTTTTATAGGTGTAAACCTTAAACTGCATTTCAC
CAGCCCCTGTTCTCGTCAGCAAAAGAGCCGTTCATTTCAATAAACCGGGCGACCTCAGCCATCCCTTCCT
GATTTTCCGCTTTCCAGCGTTCGGCACGCAGACGACGGGCTTCATTCTGCATGGTTGTGCTTACCAGACC
GGAGATATTGACATCATATATGCCTTGAGCAACTGATAGCTGTCGCTGTCAACTGTCACTGTAATACGCT
GCTTCATAGCATACCTCTTTTTGACATACTTCGGGTATACATATCAGTATATATTCTTATACCGCAAAAA
TCAGCGCGCAAATACGCATACTGTTATCTGGCTTTTAGTAAGCCGGCTCCACGCGTTTACGCCCCGCCCT
GCCACTCATCGCAGTACTGTTGTAATTCATTAAGCATTCTGCCGACATGGAAGCCATCACAAACGGCATG
ATGAACCTGAATCGCCAGCGGCATCAGCACCTTGTCGCCTTGCGTATAATATTTGCCCATGGTGAAAACG
GGGGCGAAGAAGTTGTCCATATTGGCCACGTTTAAATCAAAACTGGTGAAACTCACCCAGGGATTGGCTG
AGACGAAAAACATATTCTCAATAAACCCTTTAGGGAAATAGGCCAGGTTTTCACCGTAACACGCCACATC
TTGCGAATATATGTGTAGAAACTGCCGGAAATCGTCGTGGTATTCACTCCAGAGCGATGAAAACGTTTCA
GTTTGCTCATGGAAAACGGTGTAACAAGGGTGAACACTATCCCATATCACCAGCTCACCGTCTTTCATTG
CCATACGGAACTCCGGATGAGCATTCATCAGGCGGGCAAGAATGTGAATAAAGGCCGGATAAAACTTGTG
CTTATTTTTCTTTACGGTCTTTAAAAAGGCCGTAATATCCAGCTGAACGGTCTGGTTATAGGTACATTGA
GCAACTGACTGAAATGCCTCAAAATGTTCTTTACGATGCCATTGGGATATATCAACGGTGGTATATCCAG
TGATTTTTTTCTCCATTTTAGCTTCCTTAGCTCCTGAAAATCTCGACGGCTCCTAACTCAAAATCCACAC
ATTATACGAGCCGGAAGCATAAAGTGTAAAGCCTGGGGTGCCTAATGGTCTCTTAAATGGTCTATTCCCG
ACTCCCCCCATACCACTACAGGTGAAGGGGGCGGCCGCGGAGCCTGCTTTTTTGTACAAAGTTGGCATTA
TAAAAAAGCATTGCTCATCAATTTGTTGCAACGAACAGGTCACTATCAGTCAAAATAAAATCATTATTTG
CCATCCAGCTGATATCCCCTATAGTGAGTCGTATTACATGGTCATAGCTGTTTCCTGGCAGCTCTGGCCC
GTGTCTCAAAATCTCTGATGTTACATTGCACAAGATAAAAATATATCATCATGAACAATAAAACTGTCTG
CTTACATAAACAGTAATACAAGGGGTGTTATGAGCCATATTCAACGGGAAACGTCGAGGCCGCGATTAAA
TTCCAACATGGATGCTGATTTATATGGGTATAAATGGGCTCGCGATAATGTCGGGCAATCAGGTGCGACA
ATCTATCGCTTGTATGGGAAGCCCGATGCGCCAGAGTTGTTTCTGAAACATGGCAAAGGTAGCGTTGCCA
ATGATGTTACAGATGAGATGGTCAGACTAAACTGGCTGACGGAATTTATGCCTCTTCCGACCATCAAGCA
TTTTATCCGTACTCCTGATGATGCATGGTTACTCACCACTGCGATCCCCGGAAAAACAGCATTCCAGGTA
TTAGAAGAATATCCTGATTCAGGTGAAAATATTGTTGATGCGCTGGCAGTGTTCCTGCGCCGGTTGCATT
CGATTCCTGTTTGTAATTGTCCTTTTAACAGCGATCGCGTATTTCGTCTCGCTCAGGCGCAATCACGAAT
GAATAACGGTTTGGTTGATGCGAGTGATTTTGATGACGAGCGTAATGGCTGGCCTGTTGAACAAGTCTGG
AAAGAAATGCATAAACTTTTGCCATTCTCACCGGATTCAGTCGTCACTCATGGTGATTTCTCACTTGATA
ACCTTATTTTTGACGAGGGGAAATTAATAGGTTGTATTGATGTTGGACGAGTCGGAATCGCAGACCGATA
CCAGGATCTTGCCATCCTATGGAACTGCCTCGGTGAGTTTTCTCCTTCATTACAGAAACGGCTTTTTCAA
AAATATGGTATTGATAATCCTGATATGAATAAATTGCAGTTTCATTTGATGCTCGATGAGTTTTTCTAAT
CAGAATTGGTTAATTGGTTGTAACACTGGCAGAGCATTACGCTGACTTGACGGGACGGCGCAAGCTCATG
ACCAAAATCCCTTAACGTGAGTTACGCGTCGTTCCACTGAGCGTCAGACCCCGTAGAAAAGATCAAAGGA
TCTTCTTGAGATCCTTTTTTTCTGCGCGTAATCTGCTGCTTGCAAACAAAAAAACCACCGCTACCAGCGG
TGGTTTGTTTGCCGGATCAAGAGCTACCAACTCTTTTTCCGAAGGTAACTGGCTTCAGCAGAGCGCAGAT
ACCAAATACTGTTCTTCTAGTGTAGCCGTAGTTAGGCCACCACTTCAAGAACTCTGTAGCACCGCCTACA
TACCTCGCTCTGCTAATCCTGTTACCAGTGGCTGCTGCCAGTGGCGATAAGTCGTGTCTTACCGGGTTGG
ACTCAAGACGATAGTTACCGGATAAGGCGCAGCGGTCGGGCTGAACGGGGGGTTCGTGCACACAGCCCAG
CTTGGAGCGAACGACCTACACCGAACTGAGATACCTACAGCGTGAGCTATGAGAAAGCGCCACGCTTCCC
GAAGGGAGAAAGGCGGACAGGTATCCGGTAAGCGGCAGGGTCGGAACAGGAGAGCGCACGAGGGAGCTTC
CAGGGGGAAACGCCTGGTATCTTTATAGTCCTGTCGGGTTTCGCCACCTCTGACTTGAGCGTCGATTTTT
GTGATGCTCGTCAGGGGGGCGGAGCCTATGGAAAAACGCCAGCAACGCGGCCTTTTTACGGTTCCTGGCC
TTTTGCTGGCCTTTTGCTCACATGTT
