Features (pLannotate 1.2.2; 14 found; start..end, strand, type, name):
    121..213     +  CDS            lacI (fragment): lac repressor; lacI; The lac repressor binds to the lac operator to inhibit transcription in E. coli. This inhibition can be relieved by adding lactose or isopropyl-β-D-thiogalactopyranoside (IPTG).
    268..295     -  terminator     rrnB T2 terminator: transcription terminator T2 from the E. coli rrnB gene
    427..470     +  terminator     rrnB T1 terminator: Escherichia coli rrnB; transcription terminator T1 from the E. coli rrnB gene
    517..553     -  CDS            lacZα (fragment): LacZα fragment of β-galactosidase; lacZ fragment
    569..668     +  protein_bind   attL1: mutant version of attL; recombination site for the Gateway® LR reaction LR Clonase™
    749..779     +  promoter       lac UV5 promoter: E. coli lac promoter with an "up" mutation
    803..832     +  promoter       cat promoter (fragment): promoter of the E. coli cat gene encoding chloramphenicol acetyltransferase
    833..1489    +  CDS            cat: CAT_ECOLX - Experimental evidence at protein level: Swiss-Prot protein existence level 1. This enzyme is an effector of chloramphenicol resistance in bacteria. From Escherichia coli. This protein is used as a marker in many commonly used cloning vectors, such as pACYC184.
   1671..1829    +  CDS            ccdA (fragment): CCDA_ECO57 - Also known as H, letA. Experimental evidence at protein level: Swiss-Prot protein existence level 1. Antitoxin component of a type II toxin-antitoxin (TA) system which inhibits the post-segregational killing (PSK) of plasmid-free cells, also referred to as a plasmid addiction system. Binds to and blocks the activity of CcdB; will also remove bound CcdB protein from the CcdB-GyrA complex by forming a CcdA-CcdB complex, a process termed rejuvenation. Functions as a transcriptional corepressor for the ccdAB operon, repression also requires CcdB (By similarity). From Escherichia coli
   1834..2136    +  CDS            ccdB: CCDB_ECOLI - Also known as G, letB, letD. Experimental evidence at protein level: Swiss-Prot protein existence level 1. Toxic component of a type II toxin-antitoxin (TA) system, functioning in plasmid maintainence. Responsible for the post- segregational killing (PSK) of plasmid-free cells, also referred to as a plasmid addiction system. Half-life of over 2 hours. Cell killing by CcdB is accompanied by filamentation, defects in chromosome and plasmid segregation, defects in cell division, formation of anucleate cells, decreased DNA synthesis and plasmid loss. Interferes with the activity of DN
   2211..2310    -  protein_bind   attL2: mutant version of attL; recombination site for the Gateway® LR reaction LR Clonase™
   2328..2346    -  promoter       T7 promoter: promoter for bacteriophage T7 RNA polymerase
   2480..3289    +  CDS            KanR: aminoglycoside phosphotransferase; aph(3')-Ia; confers resistance to kanamycin in bacteria or G418 (Geneticin®) in eukaryotes
   3436..4024    +  rep_origin     ori: high-copy-number ColE1/pMB1/pBR322/pUC origin of replication
>Addgene plasmid #227966 | pENTR-NbmiR482aTS-B/c | analyzer sequence | sequence record 447295
CTTTCCTGCGTTATCCCCTGATTCTGTGGATAACCGTATTACCGCCTTTGAGTGAGCTGATACCGCTCGC
CGCAGCCGAACGACCGAGCGCAGCGAGTCAGTGAGCGAGGAAGCGGAAGAGCGCCCAATACGCAAACCGC
CTCTCCCCGCGCGTTGGCCGATTCATTAATGCAGCTGGCACGACAGGTTTCCCGACTGGAAAGCGGGCAG
TGAGCGCAACGCAATTAATACGCGTACCGCTAGCCAGGAAGAGTTTGTAGAAACGCAAAAAGGCCATCCG
TCAGGATGGCCTTCTGCTTAGTTTGATGCCTGGCAGTTTATGGCGGGCGTCCTGCCCGCCACCCTCCGGG
CCGTTGCTTCACAACGTTCAAATCCGCTCCCGGCGGATTTGTCCTACTCAGGAGAGCGTTCACCGACAAA
CAACAGATAAAACGAAAGGCCCAGTCTTCCGACTGAGCCTTTCGTTTTATTTGATGCCTGGCAGTTCCCT
ACTCTCGCGTTAACGCTAGCATGGATGTTTTCCCAGTCACGACGTTGTAAAACGACGGCCAGTCTTAAGC
TCGGGCCCCAAATAATGATTTTATTTTGACTGATAGTGACCTGTTCGTTGCAACAAATTGATGAGCAATG
CTTTTTTATAATGCCAACTTTGTACAAAAAAGCAGGCTCCGCGGCCGCCCCCTTCACCTGTAGTGGTATG
GGGGGAGTCGGGAATAGACCATTTAAGAGACCATTAGGCACCCCAGGCTTTACACTTTATGCTTCCGGCT
CGTATAATGTGTGGATTTTGAGTTAGGAGCCGTCGAGATTTTCAGGAGCTAAGGAAGCTAAAATGGAGAA
AAAAATCACTGGATATACCACCGTTGATATATCCCAATGGCATCGTAAAGAACATTTTGAGGCATTTCAG
TCAGTTGCTCAATGTACCTATAACCAGACCGTTCAGCTGGATATTACGGCCTTTTTAAAGACCGTAAAGA
AAAATAAGCACAAGTTTTATCCGGCCTTTATTCACATTCTTGCCCGCCTGATGAATGCTCATCCGGAGTT
CCGTATGGCAATGAAAGACGGTGAGCTGGTGATATGGGATAGTGTTCACCCTTGTTACACCGTTTTCCAT
GAGCAAACTGAAACGTTTTCATCGCTCTGGAGTGAATACCACGACGATTTCCGGCAGTTTCTACACATAT
ATTCGCAAGATGTGGCGTGTTACGGTGAAAACCTGGCCTATTTCCCTAAAGGGTTTATTGAGAATATGTT
TTTCGTCTCAGCCAATCCCTGGGTGAGTTTCACCAGTTTTGATTTAAACGTGGCCAATATGGACAACTTC
TTCGCCCCCGTTTTCACCATGGGCAAATATTATACGCAAGGCGACAAGGTGCTGATGCCGCTGGCGATTC
AGGTTCATCATGCCGTTTGTGATGGCTTCCATGTCGGCAGAATGCTTAATGAATTACAACAGTACTGCGA
TGAGTGGCAGGGCGGGGCGTAAACGCGTGGAGCCGGCTTACTAAAAGCCAGATAACAGTATGCGTATTTG
CGCGCTGATTTTTGCGGTATAAGAATATATACTGATATGTATACCCGAAGTATGTCAAAAAGAGGTATGC
TATGAAGCAGCGTATTACAGTGACAGTTGACAGCGACAGCTATCAGTTGCTCAAGGCATATATGATGTCA
ATATCTCCGGTCTGGTAAGCACAACCATGCAGAATGAAGCCCGTCGTCTGCGTGCCGAACGCTGGAAAGC
GGAAAATCAGGAAGGGATGGCTGAGGTCGCCCGGTTTATTGAAATGAACGGCTCTTTTGCTGACGAGAAC
AGGGGCTGGTGAAATGCAGTTTAAGGTTTACACCTATAAAAGAGAGAGCCGTTATCGTCTGTTTGTGGAT
GTACAGAGTGATATTATTGACACGCCCGGCCGACGGATGGTGATCCCCCTGGCCAGTGCACGTCTGCTGT
CAGATAAAGTCTCCCGTGAACTTTACCCGGTGGTGCATATCGGGGATGAAAGCTGGCGCATGATGACCAC
CGATATGGCCAGTGTGCCGGTTTCCGTTATCGGGGAAGAAGTGGCTGATCTCAGCCACCGCGAAAATGAC
ATCAAAAACGCCATTAACCTGATGTTCTGGGGAATATAAATGTCAGGCTCCCTTATACACAGCCAGTCTG
CACCTCGACGGTCTCATCGGCATTAAGGGTGGGCGCGCCGACCCAGCTTTCTTGTACAAAGTTGGCATTA
TAAGAAAGCATTGCTTATCAATTTGTTGCAACGAACAGGTCACTATCAGTCAAAATAAAATCATTATTTG
CCATCCAGCTGATATCCCCTATAGTGAGTCGTATTACATGGTCATAGCTGTTTCCTGGCAGCTCTGGCCC
GTGTCTCAAAATCTCTGATGTTACATTGCACAAGATAAAAATATATCATCATGAACAATAAAACTGTCTG
CTTACATAAACAGTAATACAAGGGGTGTTATGAGCCATATTCAACGGGAAACGTCGAGGCCGCGATTAAA
TTCCAACATGGATGCTGATTTATATGGGTATAAATGGGCTCGCGATAATGTCGGGCAATCAGGTGCGACA
ATCTATCGCTTGTATGGGAAGCCCGATGCGCCAGAGTTGTTTCTGAAACATGGCAAAGGTAGCGTTGCCA
ATGATGTTACAGATGAGATGGTCAGACTAAACTGGCTGACGGAATTTATGCCTCTTCCGACCATCAAGCA
TTTTATCCGTACTCCTGATGATGCATGGTTACTCACCACTGCGATCCCCGGAAAAACAGCATTCCAGGTA
TTAGAAGAATATCCTGATTCAGGTGAAAATATTGTTGATGCGCTGGCAGTGTTCCTGCGCCGGTTGCATT
CGATTCCTGTTTGTAATTGTCCTTTTAACAGCGATCGCGTATTTCGTCTCGCTCAGGCGCAATCACGAAT
GAATAACGGTTTGGTTGATGCGAGTGATTTTGATGACGAGCGTAATGGCTGGCCTGTTGAACAAGTCTGG
AAAGAAATGCATAAACTTTTGCCATTCTCACCGGATTCAGTCGTCACTCATGGTGATTTCTCACTTGATA
ACCTTATTTTTGACGAGGGGAAATTAATAGGTTGTATTGATGTTGGACGAGTCGGAATCGCAGACCGATA
CCAGGATCTTGCCATCCTATGGAACTGCCTCGGTGAGTTTTCTCCTTCATTACAGAAACGGCTTTTTCAA
AAATATGGTATTGATAATCCTGATATGAATAAATTGCAGTTTCATTTGATGCTCGATGAGTTTTTCTAAT
CAGAATTGGTTAATTGGTTGTAACACTGGCAGAGCATTACGCTGACTTGACGGGACGGCGCAAGCTCATG
ACCAAAATCCCTTAACGTGAGTTACGCGTCGTTCCACTGAGCGTCAGACCCCGTAGAAAAGATCAAAGGA
TCTTCTTGAGATCCTTTTTTTCTGCGCGTAATCTGCTGCTTGCAAACAAAAAAACCACCGCTACCAGCGG
TGGTTTGTTTGCCGGATCAAGAGCTACCAACTCTTTTTCCGAAGGTAACTGGCTTCAGCAGAGCGCAGAT
ACCAAATACTGTCCTTCTAGTGTAGCCGTAGTTAGGCCACCACTTCAAGAACTCTGTAGCACCGCCTACA
TACCTCGCTCTGCTAATCCTGTTACCAGTGGCTGCTGCCAGTGGCGATAAGTCGTGTCTTACCGGGTTGG
ACTCAAGACGATAGTTACCGGATAAGGCGCAGCGGTCGGGCTGAACGGGGGGTTCGTGCACACAGCCCAG
CTTGGAGCGAACGACCTACACCGAACTGAGATACCTACAGCGTGAGCATTGAGAAAGCGCCACGCTTCCC
GAAGGGAGAAAGGCGGACAGGTATCCGGTAAGCGGCAGGGTCGGAACAGGAGAGCGCACGAGGGAGCTTC
CAGGGGGAAACGCCTGGTATCTTTATAGTCCTGTCGGGTTTCGCCACCTCTGACTTGAGCGTCGATTTTT
GTGATGCTCGTCAGGGGGGCGGAGCCTATGGAAAAACGCCAGCAACGCGGCCTTTTTACGGTTCCTGGCC
TTTTGCTGGCCTTTTGCTCACATGTT
